>Addgene plasmid #128938 | Skylan-S-(GGGGS)x3-β-Actin | addgene full sequence | sequence record 259284 | Addgene NGS Result
TCGACGGATCGGGAGATCTCCCGATCCCCTATGGTGCACTCTCAGTACAATCTGCTCTGATGCCGCATAG
TTAAGCCAGTATCTGCTCCCTGCTTGTGTGTTGGAGGTCGCTGAGTAGTGCGCGAGCAAAATTTAAGCTA
CAACAAGGCAAGGCTTGACCGACAATTGCATGAAGAATCTGCTTAGGGTTAGGCGTTTTGCGCTGCTTCG
CGATGTACGGGCCAGATATACGCGTTGACATTGATTATTGACTAGTTATTAATAGTAATCAATTACGGGG
TCATTAGTTCATAGCCCATATATGGAGTTCCGCGTTACATAACTTACGGTAAATGGCCCGCCTGGCTGAC
CGCCCAACGACCCCCGCCCATTGACGTCAATAATGACGTATGTTCCCATAGTAACGCCAATAGGGACTTT
CCATTGACGTCAATGGGTGGAGTATTTACGGTAAACTGCCCACTTGGCAGTACATCAAGTGTATCATATG
CCAAGTACGCCCCCTATTGACGTCAATGACGGTAAATGGCCCGCCTGGCATTATGCCCAGTACATGACCT
TATGGGACTTTCCTACTTGGCAGTACATCTACGTATTAGTCATCGCTATTACCATGGTGATGCGGTTTTG
GCAGTACATCAATGGGCGTGGATAGCGGTTTGACTCACGGGGATTTCCAAGTCTCCACCCCATTGACGTC
AATGGGAGTTTGTTTTGGCACCAAAATCAACGGGACTTTCCAAAATGTCGTAACAACTCCGCCCCATTGA
CGCAAATGGGCGGTAGGCGTGTACGGTGGGAGGTCTATATAAGCAGAGCTCTCTGGCTAACTAGAGAACC
CACTGCTTACTGGCTTATCGAAATTAATACGACTCACTATAGGGAGACCCAAGCTTGGTACCGAGCTCGG
ATCCGCCACCATGAGTGCGATTAAGCCAGACATGAAGATCAAACTCCGTATGGAAGGCAACGTAAACGGG
CACCACTTTGTGATCGACGGAGATGGTACAGGCAAGCCTTTTGAGGGAAAACAGAGTATGGATCTTGAAG
TCAAAGAGGGCGGACCTCTGCCTTTTGCCTTTGATATCCTGACCACTGCATTCTCCTACGGCAACAGGGT
ATTCGCCAAATATCCAGACAACATACAAGACTATTTTAAGCAGTCGTTTCCTAAGGGGTATTCGTGGGAA
CGAAGCTTGACTTTCGAAGACGGGGGCATTTGCAACGCCAGAAACGACATAACAATGGAAGGGGACACTT
TCTATAATAAAGTTCGATTTTATGGTACCAACTTTCCCGCCAATGGTCCAGTTATGCAGAAGAAGACGCT
GAAATGGGAGCCCTCCACTGAGAAAATGTATGTGCGTGATGGAGTGCTGACGGGTGATGTAGAGATGGCT
TTGTTGCTTGAAGGAAATGCCCATTACCGATGTGACTTCAGAACTACTTACAAAGCTAAGGAGAAGGGTG
TCAAGTTACCAGGCGCCCACTTTGTGGACCACTGCATCGAGATTTTAAGCCATGACAAAGATTACAACAA
GGTTAAGCTGTATGAGCATGCTGTTGCTCATTCTGGATTGCCTGACAATGCCAGACGAGAATTCGATGGT
GGAGGCGGTTCAGGCGGAGGTGGCTCTGGCGGTGGCGGATCGATCAAGCTTATGGATGATGATATCGCCG
CGCTCGTCGTCGACAACGGCTCCGGCATGTGCAAGGCCGGCTTCGCGGGCGACGATGCCCCCCGGGCCGT
CTTCCCCTCCATCGTGGGGCGCCCCAGGCACCAGGGCGTGATGGTGGGCATGGGTCAGAAGGATTCCTAT
GTGGGCGACGAGGCCCAGAGCAAGAGAGGCATCCTCACCCTGAAGTACCCCATCGAGCACGGCATCGTCA
CCAACTGGGACGACATGGAGAAAATCTGGCACCACACCTTCTACAATGAGCTGCGTGTGGCTCCCGAGGA
GCACCCCGTGCTGCTGACCGAGGCCCCCCTGAACCCCAAGGCCAACCGCGAGAAGATGACCCAGATCATG
TTTGAGACCTTCAACACCCCAGCCATGTACGTTGCTATCCAGGCTGTGCTATCCCTGTACGCCTCTGGCC
GTACCACTGGCATCGTGATGGACTCCGGTGACGGGGTCACCCACACTGTGCCCATCTACGAGGGGTATGC
CCTCCCCCATGCCATCCTGCGTCTGGACCTGGCTGGCCGGGACCTGACTGACTACCTCATGAAGATCCTC
ACCGAGCGCGGCTACAGCTTCACCACCACGGCCGAGCGGGAAATCGTGCGTGACATTAAGGAGAAGCTGT
GCTACGTCGCCCTGGACTTCGAGCAAGAGATGGCCACGGCTGCTTCCAGCTCCTCCCTGGAGAAGAGCTA
CGAGCTGCCTGACGGCCAGGTCATCACCATTGGCAATGAGCGGTTCCGCTGCCCTGAGGCACTCTTCCAG
CCTTCCTTCCTGGGCATGGAGTCCTGTGGCATCCACGAAACTACCTTCAACTCCATCATGAAGTGTGACG
TGGACATCCGCAAAGACCTGTACGCCAACACAGTGCTGTCTGGCGGCACCACCATGTACCCTGGCATTGC
CGACAGGATGCAGAAGGAGATCACTGCCCTGGCACCCAGCACAATGAAGATCAAGATCATTGCTCCTCCT
GAGCGCAAGTACTCCGTGTGGATCGGCGGCTCCATCCTGGCCTCGCTGTCCACCTTCCAGCAGATGTGGA
TCAGCAAGCAGGAGTATGACGAGTCCGGCCCCTCCATCGTCCACCGCAAATGCTTCTAGCTCGAGCATGC
ATCTGGAGGGCCCTATTCTATAGTGTCACCTAAATGCTAGAGCTCGCTGATCAGCCTCGACTGTGCCTTC
TAGTTGCCAGCCATCTGTTGTTTGCCCCTCCCCCGTGCCTTCCTTGACCCTGGAAGGTGCCACTCCCACT
GTCCTTTCCTAATAAAATGAGGAAATTGCATCGCATTGTCTGAGTAGGTGTCATTCTATTCTGGGGGGTG
GGGTGGGGCAGGACAGCAAGGGGGAGGATTGGGAAGACAATAGCAGGCATGCTGGGGATGCGGTGGGCTC
TATGGCTTCTGAGGCGGAAAGAACCAGCTGGGGCTCTAGGGGGTATCCCC
[124 nt withheld, positions 3131-3254]
C
[91 nt withheld, positions 3256-3346]
A
[49 nt withheld, positions 3348-3396]
CCTTTGACGTTGGAGTCCACGTTCTTT
[37 nt withheld, positions 3424-3460]
ACCCTATCTCGGTCTATTCTTTTGATTTATAAGGGATTTTGCCGATTTCGGCCTATTGGTTAAAAAATGA
GCTGATTTAACAAAAATTTAACGCGAATTAATTCTGTGGAATGTGTGTCAGTTAGGGTGTGGAAAGTCCC
CAGGCTCCCCAGCAGGCAGAAGTATGCAAAGCATGCATCTCAATTAGTCAGCAACCAGGTGTGGAAAGTC
CCCAGGCTCCCCAGCAGGCAGAAGTATGCAAAGCATGCATCTCAATTAGTCAGCAACCATAGTCCCGCCC
CTAACTCCGCCCATCCCGCCCCTAACTCCGCCCAGTTCCGCCCATTCTCCGCCCCATGGCTGACTAATTT
TTTTTATTTATGCAGAGGCCGAGGCCGCCTCTGCCTCTGAGCTATTCCAGAAGTAGTGAGGAGGCTTTTT
TGGAGGCCTAGGCTTTTGCAAAAAGCTCCCGGGAGCTTGTATATCCATTTTCGGATCTGATCAAGAGACA
GGATGAGGATCGTTTCGCATGATTGAACAAGATGGATTGCACGCAGGTTCTCCGGCCGCTTGGGTGGAGA
GGCTATTCGGCTATGACTGGGCACAACAGACAATCGGCTGCTCTGATGCCGCCGTGTTCCGGCTGTCAGC
GCAGGGGCGCCCGGTTCTTTTTGTCAAGACCGACCTGTCCGGTGCCCTGAATGAACTGCAGGACGAGGCA
GCGCGGCTATCGTGGCTGGCCACGACGGGCGTTCCTTGCGCAGCTGTGCTCGACGTTGTCACTGAAGCGG
GAAGGGACTGGCTGCTATTGGGCGAAGTGCCGGGGCAGGATCTCCTGTCATCTCACCTTGCTCCTGCCGA
GAAAGTATCCATCATGGCTGATGCAATGCGGCGGCTGCATACGCTTGATCCGGCTACCTGCCCATTCGAC
CACCAAGCGAAACATCGCATCGAGCGAGCACGTACTCGGATGGAAGCCGGTCTTGTCGATCAGGATGATC
TGGACGAAGAGCATCAGGGGCTCGCGCCAGCCGAACTGTTCGCCAGGCTCAAGGCGCGCATGCCCGACGG
CGAGGATCTCGTCGTGACCCATGGCGATGCCTGCTTGCCGAATATCATGGTGGAAAATGGCCGCTTTTCT
GGATTCATCGACTGTGGCCGGCTGGGTGTGGCGGACCGCTATCAGGACATAGCGTTGGCTACCCGTGATA
TTGCTGAAGAGCTTGGCGGCGAATGGGCTGACCGCTTCCTCGTGCTTTACGGTATCGCCGCTCCCGATTC
GCAGCGCATCGCCTTCTATCGCCTTCTTGACGAGTTCTTCTGAGCGGGACTCTGGGGTTCGAAATGACCG
ACCAAGCGACGCCCAACCTGCCATCACGAGATTTCGATTCCACCGCCGCCTTCTATGAAAGGTTGGGCTT
CGGAATCGTTTTCCGGGACGCCGGCTGGATGATCCTCCAGCGCGGGGATCTCATGCTGGAGTTCTTCGCC
CACCCCAACTTGTTTATTGCAGCTTATAATGGTTACAAATAAAGCAATAGCATCACAAATTTCACAAATA
AAGCATTTTTTTCACTGCATTCTAGTTGTGGTTTGTCCAAACTCATCAATGTATCTTATCATGTCTGTAT
ACCGTCGACCTCTAGCTAGAGCTTGGCGTAATCATGGTCATAGCTGTTTCCTGTGTGAAATTGTTATCCG
CTCACAATTCCACACAACATACGAGCCGGAAGCATAAAGTGTAAAGCCTGGGGTGCCTAATGAGTGAGCT
AACTCACATTAATTGCGTTGCGCTCACTGCCCGCTTTCCAGTCGGGAAACCTGTCGTGCCAGCTGCATTA
ATGAATCGGCCAACGCGCGGGGAGAGGCGGTTTGCGTATTGGGCGCTCTTCCGCTTCCTCGCTCACTGAC
TCGCTGCGCTCGGTCGTTCGGCTGCGGCGAGCGGTATCAGCTCACTCAAAGGCGGTAATACGGTTATCCA
CAGAATCAGGGGATAACGCAGGAAAGAACATGTGAGCAAAAGGCCAGCAAAAGGCCAGGAACCGTAAAAA
GGCCGCGTTGCTGGCGTTTTTCCATAGGCTCCGCCCCCCTGACGAGCATCACAAAAATCGACGCTCAAGT
CAGAGGTGGCGAAACCCGACAGGACTATAAAGATACCAGGCGTTTCCCCCTGGAAGCTCCCTCGTGCGCT
CTCCTGTTCCGACCCTGCCGCTTACCGGATACCTGTCCGCCTTTCTCCCTTCGGGAAGCGTGGCGCTTTC
TCATAGCTCACGCTGTAGGTATCTCAGTTCGGTGTAGGTCGTTCGCTCCAAGCTGGGCTGTGTGCACGAA
CCCCCCGTTCAGCCCGACCGCTGCGCCTTATCCGGTAACTATCGTCTTGAGTCCAACCCGGTAAGACACG
ACTTATCGCCACTGGCAGCAGCCACTGGTAACAGGATTAGCAGAGCGAGGTATGTAGGCGGTGCTACAGA
GTTCTTGAAGTGGTGGCCTAACTACGGCTACACTAGAAGAACAGTATTTGGTATCTGCGCTCTGCTGAAG
CCAGTTACCTTCGGAAAAAGAGTTGGTAGCTCTTGATCCGGCAAACAAACCACCGCTGGTAGCGGTGGTT
TTTTTGTTTGCAAGCAGCAGATTACGCGCAGAAAAAAAGGATCTCAAGAAGATCCTTTGATCTTTTCTAC
GGGGTCTGACGCTCAGTGGAACGAAAACTCACGTTAAGGGATTTTGGTCATGAGATTATCAAAAAGGATC
TTCACCTAGATCCTTTTAAATTAAAAATGAAGTTTTAAATCAATCTAAAGTATATATGAGTAAACTTGGT
CTGACAGTTACCAATGCTTAATCAGTGAGGCACCTATCTCAGCGATCTGTCTATTTCGTTCATCCATAGT
TGCCTGACTCCCCGTCGTGTAGATAACTACGATACGGGAGGGCTTACCATCTGGCCCCAGTGCTGCAATG
ATACCGCGAGACCCACGCTCACCGGCTCCAGATTTATCAGCAATAAACCAGCCAGCCGGAAGGGCCGAGC
GCAGAAGTGGTCCTGCAACTTTATCCGCCTCCATCCAGTCTATTAATTGTTGCCGGGAAGCTAGAGTAAG
TAGTTCGCCAGTTAATAGTTTGCGCAACGTTGTTGCCATTGCTACAGGCATCGTGGTGTCACGCTCGTCG
TTTGGTATGGCTTCATTCAGCTCCGGTTCCCAACGATCAAGGCGAGTTACATGATCCCCCATGTTGTGCA
AAAAAGCGGTTAGCTCCTTCGGTCCTCCGATCGTTGTCAGAAGTAAGTTGGCCGCAGTGTTATCACTCAT
GGTTATGGCAGCACTGCATAATTCTCTTACTGTCATGCCATCCGTAAGATGCTTTTCTGTGACTGGTGAG
TACTCAACCAAGTCATTCTGAGAATAGTGTATGCGGCGACCGAGTTGCTCTTGCCCGGCGTCAATACGGG
ATAATACCGCGCCACATAGCAGAACTTTAAAAGTGCTCATCATTGGAAAACGTTCTTCGGGGCGAAAACT
CTCAAGGATCTTACCGCTGTTGAGATCCAGTTCGATGTAACCCACTCGTGCACCCAACTGATCTTCAGCA
TCTTTTACTTTCACCAGCGTTTCTGGGTGAGCAAAAACAGGAAGGCAAAATGCCGCAAAAAAGGGAATAA
GGGCGACACGGAAATGTTGAATACTCATACTCTTCCTTTTTCAATATTATTGAAGCATTTATCAGGGTTA
TTGTCTCATGAGCGGATACATATTTGAATGTATTTAGAAAAATAAACAAATAGGGGTTCCGCGCACATTT
CCCCGAAAAGTGCCACCTGACG
Features (pLannotate 1.2.2; 22 found; start..end, strand, type, name):
     30..82      -  misc_feature   bom (fragment): basis of mobility region from pBR322
    237..616     +  enhancer       CMV enhancer: human cytomegalovirus immediate early enhancer
    617..820     +  promoter       CMV promoter: human cytomegalovirus (CMV) immediate early promoter
    816..849     +  LTR            5' LTR (truncated) (fragment): truncated 5' long terminal repeat (LTR) from HIV-1
    865..883     +  promoter       T7 promoter: promoter for bacteriophage T7 RNA polymerase
    921..1598    +  CDS            Skylan-S: Skylan-S is a photoswitchable green fluorescent protein published in 2015, derived from Lobophyllia hemprichii.
   1662..2786    +  CDS            ACTB: ACTB_BOVIN - Experimental evidence at protein level: Swiss-Prot protein existence level 1. Actin is a highly conserved protein that polymerizes to produce filaments that form cross-linked networks in the cytoplasm of cells. Actin exists in both monomeric (G-actin) and polymeric (F-actin) forms, both forms playing key functions, such as cell motility and contraction. In addition to their role in the cytoplasmic cytoskeleton, G- and F-actin also localize in the nucleus, and regulate gene transcription and motility and repair of damaged DNA. From Bos taurus (Bovine).
   2817..2835    -  promoter       SP6 promoter: promoter for bacteriophage SP6 RNA polymerase
   2861..3085    +  polyA_signal   bGH poly(A) signal: bovine growth hormone polyadenylation signal
   3089..3110    +  promoter       SV40 promoter (fragment): SV40 enhancer and early promoter
   3131..3559    +  rep_origin     f1 ori (sequence partly withheld): f1 bacteriophage origin of replication; arrow indicates direction of (+) strand synthesis
   3573..3902    +  promoter       SV40 promoter: SV40 enhancer and early promoter
   3969..4760    +  CDS            neo: KKA2_KLEPN - Also known as kan, nptII. Experimental evidence at protein level: Swiss-Prot protein existence level 1. Resistance to kanamycin, neomycin, paromomycin, ribostamycin, butirosin and gentamicin B. From Klebsiella pneumoniae.
   4784..4942    +  CDS            ble (fragment): BLE_KLEPN - Experimental evidence at protein level: Swiss-Prot protein existence level 1. Binding protein with a strong affinity to the bleomycin family of antibiotics. Binds to CL990; an antimitotic-antibiotic compound. From Klebsiella pneumoniae.
   4937..5058    +  polyA_signal   SV40 poly(A) signal: SV40 polyadenylation signal
   5131..5147    -  protein_bind   lac operator: The lac repressor binds to the lac operator to inhibit transcription in E. coli. This inhibition can be relieved by adding lactose or isopropyl-β-D-thiogalactopyranoside (IPTG). lac repressor encoded by lacI
   5155..5185    -  promoter       lac promoter: promoter for the E. coli lac operon
   5200..5221    -  protein_bind   CAP binding site: CAP binding activates transcription in the presence of cAMP. E. coli catabolite activator protein
   5234..5326    -  CDS            lacI (fragment): lac repressor; lacI; The lac repressor binds to the lac operator to inhibit transcription in E. coli. This inhibition can be relieved by adding lactose or isopropyl-β-D-thiogalactopyranoside (IPTG).
   5509..6097    -  rep_origin     ori: high-copy-number ColE1/pMB1/pBR322/pUC origin of replication
   6268..7128    -  CDS            AmpR: β-lactamase; bla; confers resistance to ampicillin, carbenicillin, and related antibiotics
   7129..7233    -  promoter       AmpR promoter: bla
