[The description below was written by a language model from this plasmid's Addgene catalogue record and pLannotate feature annotations shown in this document.]
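Description:
Skylan-S-(GGGGS)x3-β-Actin is a mammalian expression plasmid built on the pcDNA3 backbone that produces β-actin labelled with the reversibly photoswitchable green fluorescent protein Skylan-S. It is propagated in E. coli through a high-copy ColE1/pUC-type origin with ampicillin selection (AmpR under its own bla promoter), and it also carries an f1 origin. For stable selection in mammalian cells, an SV40 early promoter drives the neomycin phosphotransferase gene, terminated by an SV40 poly(A) signal, which confers G418 resistance.

The expression cassette uses the CMV immediate-early enhancer and promoter, followed by a T7 promoter, the Skylan-S coding sequence, and then an actin coding sequence, ending at the bovine growth hormone poly(A) signal, with an SP6 promoter facing inward from the 3' side. The short gap between the two open reading frames is consistent with the flexible triple GGGGS linker named in the title, placing Skylan-S at the N-terminus of actin. The annotation tool matched the actin sequence to the bovine ACTB protein entry, but β-actin is very highly conserved and the record does not state the species of origin. The depositor notes that the HindIII site after the linker is not unique, since the plasmid has three such sites. The catalogue lists a total size of about 6.1 kb, whereas the sequenced record is 7,262 nt; the listed figure appears to count only the Skylan-S insert and not the actin portion.

The construct was made to label the actin cytoskeleton in mammalian cells for super-resolution optical fluctuation imaging (SOFI), which exploits the fluorescence fluctuations of Skylan-S.
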