Addgene plasmid #128938: Skylan-S-(GGGGS)x3-β-Actin
Purpose: fluorescnece reporter of β-Actin with Skylan-S. Express in mammalian cells
Depositing lab: Shimon Weiss. Publication: Moments reconstruction and local dynamic range compression of high order superresolution optical fluctuation imaging. Yi X, Son S, Ando R, Miyawaki A, Weiss S. Biomed Opt Express. 2019 Apr 16;10(5):2430-2445. doi: 10.1364/BOE.10.002430. eCollection 2019 May 1. PubMed 31149378.
Backbone
  Vector backbone: pcDNA3
  Backbone size w/o insert (bp): 5446
  Total vector size (bp): 6100
  Vector type: Mammalian Expression
  Selectable markers: Neomycin (select with G418)
Growth in bacteria
  Bacterial resistance: Ampicillin, 100 μg/mL
  Growth temperature: 37°C
  Growth strain: DH5alpha
  Copy number: Unknown
Gene/Insert
  Gene/Insert name: Skylan-S
  Insert size (bp): 676
  Tag / fusion protein: β-actin
Resource information
  A portion of this plasmid was derived from a plasmid made by: We received Skylan-S encoding plasmid from Dr. Pingyong Xu, and created the fusion plasmid of Skylan-S with β-actin in the lab of Dr. Shimon Weiss.
Terms and licenses: Academic/Nonprofit Terms; Industry Terms: Not Available to Industry
Depositor comments: Please note that the HindIII site following the GGGGS linker depicted in the depositor's plasmid map is not unique. There are 3 HIndIII cut sites present in this plasmid (bp891, 1193, and 1656 in the Addgene NGS Result). The article that introduces Skylan protein family: Zhang, X., Chen, X., Zeng, Z., Zhang, M., Sun, Y., Xi, P., ... & Xu, P. (2015). Development of a reversibly switchable fluorescent protein for super-resolution optical fluctuation imaging (SOFI). ACS nano, 9(3), 2659-2667. (https://www.ncbi.nlm.nih.gov/pubmed/25695314) The article that created and used Skylan-S-(GGGGS)x3-β-actin for super-resolution: Xiyu Yi, Sungho Son, Ryoko Ando, Atsushi Miyawaki, and Shimon Weiss, "Moments reconstruction and local dynamic range compression of high order superresolution optical fluctuation imaging," Biomed. Opt. Express 10, 2430-2445 (2019)
How to cite: Skylan-S-(GGGGS)x3-β-Actin was a gift from Shimon Weiss (Addgene plasmid # 128938 ; http://n2t.net/addgene:128938 ; RRID:Addgene_128938)
