>Addgene plasmid #128938 | Skylan-S-(GGGGS)x3-β-Actin | depositor partial sequence | sequence record 247201 | Skylan-S
ATGAGTGCGATTAAGCCAGACATGAAGATCAAACTCCGTATGGAAGGCAACGTAAACGGGCACCACTTTG
TGATCGACGGAGATGGTACAGGCAAGCCTTTTGAGGGAAAACAGAGTATGGATCTTGAAGTCAAAGAGGG
CGGACCTCTGCCTTTTGCCTTTGATATCCTGACCACTGCATTCTCCTACGGCAACAGGGTATTCGCCAAA
TATCCAGACAACATACAAGACTATTTTAAGCAGTCGTTTCCTAAGGGGTATTCGTGGGAACGAAGCTTGA
CTTTCGAAGACGGGGGCATTTGCAACGCCAGAAACGACATAACAATGGAAGGGGACACTTTCTATAATAA
AGTTCGATTTTATGGTACCAACTTTCCCGCCAATGGTCCAGTTATGCAGAAGAAGACGCTGAAATGGGAG
CCCTCCACTGAGAAAATGTATGTGCGTGATGGAGTGCTGACGGGTGATGTAGAGATGGCTTTGTTGCTTG
AAGGAAATGCCCATTACCGATGTGACTTCAGAACTACTTACAAAGCTAAGGAGAAGGGTGTCAAGTTACC
AGGCGCCCACTTTGTGGACCACTGCATTGAGATTTTAAGCCATGACAAAGATTACAACAAGGTTAAGCTG
TATGAGCATGCTGTTGCTCATTCTGGATTGCCTGACAATGCCAGACGATAA
